>Addgene plasmid #241003 | pVH4p_eGFP | addgene full sequence | sequence record 479513 | Addgene NGS Result
TCATGACCAAAATCCCTTAACGTGAGTTTTCGTTCCACTGAGCGTCAGACCCCGTAGAAAAGATCAAAGG
ATCTTCTTGAGATCCTTTTTTTCTGCGCGTAATCTGCTGCTTGCAAACAAAAAAACCACCGCTACCAGCG
GTGGTTTGTTTGCCGGATCAAGAGCTACCAACTCTTTTTCCGAAGGTAACTGGCTTCAGCAGAGCGCAGA
TACCAAATACTGTTCTTCTAGTGTAGCCGTAGTTAGGCCACCACTTCAAGAACTCTGTAGCACCGCCTAC
ATACCTCGCTCTGCTAATCCTGTTACCAGTGGCTGCTGCCAGTGGCGATAAGTCGTGTCTTACCGGGTTG
GACTCAAGACGATAGTTACCGGATAAGGCGCAGCGGTCGGGCTGAACGGGGGGTTCGTGCACACAGCCCA
GCTTGGAGCGAACGACCTACACCGAACTGAGATACCTACAGCGTGAGCTATGAGAAAGCGCCACGCTTCC
CGAAGGGAGAAAGGCGGACAGGTATCCGGTAAGCGGCAGGGTCGGAACAGGAGAGCGCACGAGGGAGCTT
CCAGGGGGAAACGCCTGGTATCTTTATAGTCCTGTCGGGTTTCGCCACCTCTGACTTGAGCGTCGATTTT
TGTGATGCTCGTCAGGGGGGCGGAGCCTATGGAAAAACGCCAGCAACGCGGCCTTTTTACGGTTCCTGGC
CTTTTGCTGGCCTTTTGCTCACATGTTCTTTCCTGCGTTATCCCCTGATTCTGTGGATAACCGTATTACC
GCCTTTGAGTGAGCTGATACCGCTCGCCGCAGCCGAACGACCGAGCGCAGCGAGTCAGTGAGCGAGGAAG
CGGAAGAGCGCCCAATACGCAAACCGCCTCTCCCCGCGCGTTGGCCGATTCATTAATGCAGCTGCGCGCT
CGCTCGCTCACTGAGGCCGCCCGGGCAAAGCCCGGGCGTCGGGCGACCTTTGGTCGCCCGGCCTCAGTGA
GCGAGCGAGCGCGCAGAGAGGGAGTGGCCAACTCCATCACTAGGGGTTCCTTGTAGTTAATGATTAACCC
GCCATGCTACTTATCTACGATGGACATTCTGCCATTGTGATTACTACGGTTTGGATTCCTGGGGCCAAGG
GGCCGTCGTCACCGTCTCCTCAGGTAAGAATGGCCACTCTAGAGCCTTTGTTTTCTGCTATTGCCTGTGG
GGTTTTCTGAGCATTGCAGGCTGGTCCTCGGGACATGTTCCAAGGGCACCTGGGCGGACTGGCCAGGAAG
GGACGGGCACTGGGGTGCCTTGGGGATCTGGGAGCCTCTGTGGATTTTCCGATGCCTTTGGAAAATGGGA
CTTAGGTTGGATGTGTCTGATGGAGTAACTGAGCCTGGGGGCTTGGGGAGCCACATTTGGACGAGATGCC
AGAGCAAACCAGGGGTCTTAGTGATGGCTGAGGAATGTGTCTCAGGTGCGGTGTCTGTAGGACTGCAAGA
TCGCTGCACACACAGCGAATCATGAAACATTATCTTTAGAATTATGAGCACACTCTCCGGGACAGATATA
TTCCCTCTAACCATGATGGATATTCTGAATTACAATAAACATTGCACGGATGTAGGTTTATATAAATTCA
CTGTGACGAATATATTTAGCTGCTGCCCTAATGTTTTGAATGGAGATTTGACAATTTAGATAACCTGGAT
GTTTGGTTGGTTTCATATAAATCTTCAAGGGTACAACAGCATTGAACCTATTCCAAAATCTATCCCTGAT
CCATGATCATACTCATCTCCCAGACCAGCTCCTTCAGCACATCTCCCTACCTGGAAGAAGAGGAGTCTGG
GCTTGGTGAGGGGAGGCCCCAGGAAGAGAACTGGGTTCTCAGAGGGCACAGCCAGCATCCTCCTCTCAGG
GTGAGCCCCAAAGACTGAGGCCTCCCTCATCCCTTTTCACCTCTCCATACAAAGGCACCACCCACATGCA
AATCCTCACTTAGGCACCCACAGGAAACCACCACACATTTCCTTAAATTCAGGGTCCAGCTCACATGGGA
AATGCTCTCTGAGAGTCACGGACCTCCTGTGCAAGAACATGGTGAGCAAGGGCGAGGAGCTGTTCACCGG
GGTGGTGCCCATCCTGGTCGAGCTGGACGGCGACGTAAACGGCCACAAGTTCAGCGTGTCCGGCGAGGGC
GAGGGCGATGCCACCTACGGCAAGCTGACCCTGAAGTTCATCTGCACCACCGGCAAGCTGCCCGTGCCCT
GGCCCACCCTCGTGACCACCCTGACCTACGGCGTGCAGTGCTTCAGCCGCTACCCCGACCACATGAAGCA
GCACGACTTCTTCAAGTCCGCCATGCCCGAAGGCTACGTCCAGGAGCGCACCATCTTCTTCAAGGACGAC
GGCAACTACAAGACCCGCGCCGAGGTGAAGTTCGAGGGCGACACCCTGGTGAACCGCATCGAGCTGAAGG
GCATCGACTTCAAGGAGGACGGCAACATCCTGGGGCACAAGCTGGAGTACAACTACAACAGCCACAACGT
CTATATCATGGCCGACAAGCAGAAGAACGGCATCAAGGTGAACTTCAAGATCCGCCACAACATCGAGGAC
GGCAGCGTGCAGCTCGCCGACCACTACCAGCAGAACACCCCCATCGGCGACGGCCCCGTGCTGCTGCCCG
ACAACCACTACCTGAGCACCCAGTCCGCCCTGAGCAAAGACCCCAACGAGAAGCGCGATCACATGGTCCT
GCTGGAGTTCGTGACCGCCGCCGGGATCACTCTCGGCATGGACGAGCTGTACAAGTAAAGCGGCCGCGGG
GATCCAGACATGATAAGATACATTGATGAGTTTGGACAAACCACAACTAGAATGCAGTGAAAAAAATGCT
TTATTTGTGAAATTTGTGATGCTATTGCTTTATTTGTAACCATTATAAGCTGCAATAAACAAGTTAACAA
CAACAATTGCATTCATTTTATGTTTCAGGTTCAGGGGGAGGTGTGGGAGGTTTTTTTCTAGAGTGCGCTG
TGTGCCAACCTGCATCTTAAATTCTTTGTTGGCTGGAAAGAGAACTGTCAGAGTGGGTGAATCCAGCCAG
GACGGATGCGTAGCCTTGGTCTTGATGAGAGCAGGGTCGGGGCACGGGTAGTCCAGAAAGGGTGGCTGCT
GTCCTGACAGAGGCTTAGGGAGGCCACAGGAGCTCAGTGCCCTGAAGTTGGTTTCCAAGAGAAAAGGATT
GTTCATCTTAAGAGGCGTGCTTATTAAATGTTAAAAGACAGGATATGTTTGAAGTGGCTCCAGAGAAAAA
TGGTTAAGACAATTATGACTTAAAAATGTGAAAGATTTTGAAGTATATTAATTTTTTTAACTGTCTAAGT
ATTTGAAATTCTTATCATTTGATTAACACCCATGAGTGGTATGTCTCTGGAATTAGGGCCAAAGTAAGTT
TAGCTAAGAAATACTAGCACAGGTAGATAAGTAGCATGGCGGGTTAATCATTAACTACAAGGAACCCCTA
GTGATGGAGTTGGCCACTCCCTCTCTGCGCGCTCGCTCGCTCACTGAGGCCGGGCGACCAAAGGTCGCCC
GACGCCCGGGCTTTGCCCGGGCGGCCTCAGTGAGCGAGCGAGCGCGCAGCTGGCGTAATAGCGAAGAGGC
CCGCACCGATCGCCCTTCCCAACAGTTGCGCAGCCTGAATGGCGAATGGCGATTCC
[38 nt withheld, positions 3697-3734]
C
[378 nt withheld, positions 3736-4113]
C
[91 nt withheld, positions 4115-4205]
A
[49 nt withheld, positions 4207-4255]
CCTTTGACGTTGGAGTCCACGTTCTTT
[37 nt withheld, positions 4283-4319]
ACCCTATCTCGGTCTATTCTTTTGATTTATAAGGGATTTTGCCGATTTCGGCCTATTGGTTAAAAAATGA
GCTGATTTAACAAAAATTTAACGCGAATTTTAACAAAATATTAACGCTTACAATTTAAATATTTGCTTAT
ACAATCT
[100 nt withheld, positions 4467-4566]
CTCAGGCAATGACCTGATAGCCTTTGTAG
[55 nt withheld, positions 4596-4650]
AAATATCATATTGAT
[44 nt withheld, positions 4666-4709]
ACCTACACATTACTCA
[44 nt withheld, positions 4726-4769]
TTGCGTTGAAATAAAGGCTTCTCCC
[83 nt withheld, positions 4795-4877]
TTCTTTGCCTTGCCTGTATGATTTATTGGATGTTGGAATCGCCTGATGCGGTATTTTCTCCTTACGCATC
TGTGCGGTATTTCACACCGCATATGGTGCACTCTCAGTACAATCTGCTCTGATGCCGCATAGTTAAGCCA
GCCCCGACACCCGCCAACACCCGCTGACGCGCCCTGACGGGCTTGTCTGCTCCCGGCATCCGCTTACAGA
CAAGCTGTGACCGTCTCCGGGAGCTGCATGTGTCAGAGGTTTTCACCGTCATCACCGAAACGCGCGAGAC
GAAAGGGCCTCGTGATACGCCTATTTTTATAGGTTAATGTCATGATAATAATGGTTTCTTAGACGTCAGG
TGGCACTTTTCGGGGAAATGTGCGCGGAACCCCTATTTGTTTATTTTTCTAAATACATTCAAATATGTAT
CCGCTCATGAGACAATAACCCTGATAAATGCTTCAATAATATTGAAAAAGGAAGAGTATGAGTATTCAAC
ATTTCCGTGTCGCCCTTATTCCCTTTTTTGCGGCATTTTGCCTTCCTGTTTTTGCTCACCCAGAAACGCT
GGTGAAAGTAAAAGATGCTGAAGATCAGTTGGGTGCACGAGTGGGTTACATCGAACTGGATCTCAACAGC
GGTAAGATCCTTGAGAGTTTTCGCCCCGAAGAACGTTTTCCAATGATGAGCACTTTTAAAGTTCTGCTAT
GTGGCGCGGTATTATCCCGTATTGACGCCGGGCAAGAGCAACTCGGTCGCCGCATACACTATTCTCAGAA
TGACTTGGTTGAGTACTCACCAGTCACAGAAAAGCATCTTACGGATGGCATGACAGTAAGAGAATTATGC
AGTGCTGCCATAACCATGAGTGATAACACTGCGGCCAACTTACTTCTGACAACGATCGGAGGACCGAAGG
AGCTAACCGCTTTTTTGCACAACATGGGGGATCATGTAACTCGCCTTGATCGTTGGGAACCGGAGCTGAA
TGAAGCCATACCAAACGACGAGCGTGACACCACGATGCCTGTAGCAATGGCAACAACGTTGCGCAAACTA
TTAACTGGCGAACTACTTACTCTAGCTTCCCGGCAACAATTAATAGACTGGATGGAGGCGGATAAAGTTG
CAGGACCACTTCTGCGCTCGGCCCTTCCGGCTGGCTGGTTTATTGCTGATAAATCTGGAGCCGGTGAGCG
TGGGTCTCGCGGTATCATTGCAGCACTGGGGCCAGATGGTAAGCCCTCCCGTATCGTAGTTATCTACACG
ACGGGGAGTCAGGCAACTATGGATGAACGAAATAGACAGATCGCTGAGATAGGTGCCTCACTGATTAAGC
ATTGGTAACTGTCAGACCAAGTTTACTCATATATACTTTAGATTGATTTAAAACTTCATTTTTAATTTAA
AAGGATCTAGGTGAAGATCCTTTTTGATAATC
Features (pLannotate 1.2.2; 14 found; start..end, strand, type, name):
     77..665     +  rep_origin     ori: high-copy-number ColE1/pMB1/pBR322/pUC origin of replication
    848..904     +  CDS            lacI (fragment): lac repressor; lacI; The lac repressor binds to the lac operator to inhibit transcription in E. coli. This inhibition can be relieved by adding lactose or isopropyl-β-D-thiogalactopyranoside (IPTG).
    898..1031    -  repeat_region  AAV2 ITR: inverted terminal repeat of adeno-associated virus serotype 2 inverted
   2069..2788    +  CDS            EGFP: the original enhanced GFP (Yang et al., 1996) mammalian codon-optimized
   2801..2935    -  polyA_signal   SV40 poly(A) signal: SV40 polyadenylation signal
   3490..3622    +  repeat_region  AAV2 ITR (fragment): inverted terminal repeat of adeno-associated virus serotype 2 inverted
   3617..3686    +  CDS            lacZα (fragment): LacZα fragment of β-galactosidase; lacZ fragment
   3697..4002    +  CDS            M13 gene IV (fragment) (sequence partly withheld): pIV; IV; phage assembly
   3990..4418    +  rep_origin     f1 ori (sequence partly withheld): f1 bacteriophage origin of replication; arrow indicates direction of (+) strand synthesis
   4508..4911    +  CDS            M13 gene II (fragment) (sequence partly withheld): pII; II; replication
   4919..5018    -  misc_feature   bom (fragment): basis of mobility region from pBR322
   5120..5155    -  CDS            rop (fragment): Rop protein, which maintains plasmids at low copy number; rop
   5250..5354    +  promoter       AmpR promoter: bla
   5355..6215    +  CDS            AmpR: β-lactamase; bla; confers resistance to ampicillin, carbenicillin, and related antibiotics
