[The description below was written by a language model from this plasmid's Addgene catalogue record and pLannotate feature annotations shown in this document.]
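Description:
pVH4p_eGFP is a 6.3 kb AAV-format donor plasmid built on the pAAV-GFP backbone and catalogued as a mammalian expression, AAV and CRISPR vector. It is intended for targeted knock-in at the immunoglobulin heavy chain (IGH) locus of non-human primate cells, giving B cell-specific expression of GFP. In bacteria it carries a ColE1/pUC-type origin and an ampicillin resistance gene (β-lactamase with its own promoter), along with an f1 phage origin. Short fragments of lacI, lacZα, M13 genes, bom and rop are also annotated and appear to be backbone remnants rather than functional units. The catalogue lists the plasmid as low copy even though the annotated origin is of the high-copy type. The recommended recombination-deficient growth strain is consistent with the need to keep the ITR repeats stable.

The payload sits between two AAV2 inverted terminal repeats, which define the segment that could be packaged as a recombinant AAV genome, although the associated publication title refers to non-viral knock-in. Within this region the feature table identifies an EGFP coding sequence followed by an SV40 polyadenylation signal. The catalogue names VH4, an immunoglobulin heavy chain variable gene promoter, as the driver of EGFP, which would account for expression being restricted to B cells. It is not annotated in the table, though about 1 kb of unannotated sequence lies upstream of EGFP and roughly 550 bp lies downstream of the poly(A) signal. These stretches plausibly hold the promoter and homology arms matching the IGH target site, but the record does not define them, nor does it name the nuclease or guide RNA used. The construct appears to serve as a fluorescent reporter donor for testing IGH-targeted editing, in work on hematopoietic stem and progenitor cells aimed at antibody production.
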