Addgene plasmid #241003: pVH4p_eGFP
Purpose: For targeted gene knock-in at NHP IGH locus and B cell-specific expression of GFP
Depositing lab: Jennifer Adair. Depositing organization: Fred Hutchinson Cancer Center. Publication: In vivo production of an anti-HIV antibody in mice by non-viral gene knock-in in primate hematopoietic stem and progenitor cells. Castelli JMP, Poljakov K, Jwa Y, Cunningham R, Cassidy ME, Gray MD, Sanchez Gaytan JN, Enstrom MR, Gastelum G, Wang Z, Linton JD, Rongvaux A, Taylor JJ, Adair JE. Mol Ther. 2026 Feb 2:S1525-0016(26)00081-X. doi: 10.1016/j.ymthe.2026.01.038. PubMed 41635086.
Backbone
  Vector backbone: pAAV-GFP
  Backbone manufacturer: Addgene
  Backbone size w/o insert (bp): 3925
  Total vector size (bp): 6309
  Vector type: Mammalian Expression, AAV, CRISPR
Growth in bacteria
  Bacterial resistance: Ampicillin, 100 μg/mL
  Growth temperature: 37°C
  Growth strain: NEB Stable
  Copy number: Low Copy
Gene/Insert
  Gene/Insert name: eGFP
  Insert size (bp): 2384
  Entrez Gene: eGFP (a.k.a. pPRS3a_01)
  Promoter: VH4
  Cloning method: Gibson Cloning
  Sequencing primers: 5′ GATGGACATTCTGCCATTGTGAT; 3′ CTGTGCTAGTATTTCTTAGCTAA
Terms and licenses: Academic/Nonprofit Terms; Industry Terms: Not Available to Industry
Depositor comments: Please visit https://doi.org/10.1101/2025.05.02.651933 for bioRxiv preprint.
How to cite: pVH4p_eGFP was a gift from Jennifer Adair (Addgene plasmid # 241003 ; http://n2t.net/addgene:241003 ; RRID:Addgene_241003)
